Addgene plasmid #140739: FUG-T2A-H93R
Purpose: Lentiviral vector to overexpress the autism-associated PTEN mutation H93R and GFP as two separate proteins
Depositing lab: Bryan Luikart. Depositing organization: Dartmouth College and Medical School. Publication: Nuclear Excluded Autism-Associated Phosphatase and Tensin Homolog Mutations Dysregulate Neuronal Growth. Fricano-Kugler CJ, Getz SA, Williams MR, Zurawel AA, DeSpenza T Jr, Frazel PW, Li M, O'Malley AJ, Moen EL, Luikart BW. Biol Psychiatry. 2018 Aug 15;84(4):265-277. doi: 10.1016/j.biopsych.2017.11.025. Epub 2017 Dec 2. PubMed 29373119.
Backbone
  Vector backbone: FUG-PtenH93R
  Backbone size w/o insert (bp): 9248
  Total vector size (bp): 11246
  Modifications to backbone: The following oligos were annealed and cloned into the BsrG1 site of GFP to generate a T2A linker between the GFP-Pten. GTACAAGGAGGGCAGAGGAAGTCTTCTAACATGCGGTGACGTGGAGGAGAATCCCGGCCCTaA GTACTtAGGGCCGGGATTCTCCTCCACGTCACCGCATGTTAGAAGACTTCCTCTGCCCTCCTT
  Vector type: Mammalian Expression, Lentiviral
Growth in bacteria
  Bacterial resistance: Ampicillin, 100 μg/mL
  Growth temperature: 37°C
  Growth strain: NEB Stable
  Copy number: Low Copy
Gene/Insert
  Gene/Insert name: GFP-T2A-PTENH93R
  Species: H. sapiens (human)
  Insert size (bp): 1998
  Mutation: H93R
  Entrez Gene: PTEN (a.k.a. 10q23del, BZS, CWS1, DEC, GLM2, MHAM, MMAC1, PTEN1, PTENbeta, TEP1)
  Promoter: h
  Tag / fusion protein: none
  Cloning method: Restriction Enzyme; 5′ cloning site BsrG1 (not destroyed); 3′ cloning site BsrG1 (destroyed during cloning)
  Sequencing primers: 5′ GFP Down; 3′ WRE up
Resource information
  A portion of this plasmid was derived from a plasmid made by: Pten insert from Alonzo Ross
Terms and licenses: Academic/Nonprofit Terms; Industry Terms: Not Available to Industry
How to cite: FUG-T2A-H93R was a gift from Bryan Luikart (Addgene plasmid # 140739 ; http://n2t.net/addgene:140739 ; RRID:Addgene_140739)
