[The description below was written by a language model from this plasmid's Addgene catalogue record and pLannotate feature annotations shown in this document.]
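Description:
FUG-T2A-H93R is an HIV-1-based lentiviral transfer plasmid for mammalian expression, built to deliver the autism-associated H93R mutant of human PTEN together with a green fluorescent marker. In bacteria it is maintained through a ColE1/pUC-type origin and selected with ampicillin via the β-lactamase gene; the catalogue lists it as low copy, although the annotated origin is of the high-copy class. The backbone also carries an f1 origin and an SV40/EM7-driven bleomycin/Zeocin resistance cassette with an SV40 polyadenylation signal, which lies outside the LTR-flanked region and so would not be packaged into virus.

The viral genome is transcribed from a CMV enhancer/promoter fused to a truncated 5' LTR, an arrangement typical of Tat-independent vectors. This is followed by the Ψ packaging signal with a gag fragment, the Rev response element for nuclear export of the unspliced genomic RNA, and the cPPT/CTS, which aids nuclear import. A truncated 3' LTR and a bGH polyadenylation signal close the unit. The catalogue promoter field is incomplete, but the feature table shows the human ubiquitin C promoter upstream of the insert. It drives a single open reading frame of EGFP, a T2A peptide and PTEN H93R, with a WPRE downstream to boost transcript expression. The T2A linker was inserted at a restriction site at the end of the GFP coding sequence in a parental GFP-PTEN fusion vector. Ribosomal skipping at this linker yields GFP and untagged mutant PTEN as separate proteins, so fluorescence marks transduced cells without altering PTEN's localisation. The associated study examined how autism-associated PTEN mutations affect neuronal growth.
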