Features (pLannotate 1.2.2; 32 found; start..end, strand, type, name):
     31..83      -  misc_feature   bom (fragment): basis of mobility region from pBR322
    238..617     +  enhancer       CMV enhancer: human cytomegalovirus immediate early enhancer
    618..817     +  promoter       CMV promoter: human cytomegalovirus (CMV) immediate early promoter
    835..1015    +  LTR            5' LTR (truncated): truncated 5' long terminal repeat (LTR) from HIV-1
   1062..1187    +  misc_feature   HIV-1 Ψ: packaging signal of human immunodeficiency virus type 1
   1171..1534    +  CDS            HIV-1 gag (fragment): gag protein from human immunodeficiency virus 1; gag
   1680..1913    +  misc_feature   RRE: The Rev response element (RRE) of HIV-1 allows for Rev-dependent mRNA export from the nucleus to the cytoplasm.
   2290..2390    +  CDS            Rev (fragment): human immunodeficiency virus 1 (HIV-1) Rev protein; rev; enhances nuclear export of unspliced and incompletely spliced viral mRNAs
   2440..2557    +  misc_feature   cPPT/CTS: central polypurine tract and central termination sequence of HIV-1
   2649..3860    +  promoter       UbC promoter: human ubiquitin C promoter
   3871..3904    -  misc_feature   MCS (fragment): pUC18/19 multiple cloning site
   3914..4630    +  CDS            EGFP: EGFP is a basic (constitutively fluorescent) green fluorescent protein published in 1996, derived from Aequorea victoria. It is reported to be a rapidly-maturing weak dimer with moderate acid sensitivity.
   4703..5911    +  CDS            PTEN: PTEN_HUMAN - Also known as MMAC1, TEP1. Experimental evidence at protein level: Swiss-Prot protein existence level 1. [Isoform alpha]: Functional kinase, like isoform 1 it antagonizes the PI3K-AKT/PKB signaling pathway. Plays a role in mitochondrial energetic metabolism by promoting COX activity and ATP production, via collaboration with isoform 1 in increasing protein levels of PINK1. From Homo sapiens (Human).
   5915..5939    +  misc_feature   MCS (fragment): pBluescript multiple cloning site
   5939..6527    +  misc_feature   WPRE: woodchuck hepatitis virus posttranscriptional regulatory element
   6464..7045    +  CDS            nef (fragment): NEF_HV1H2 - Experimental evidence at protein level: Swiss-Prot protein existence level 1. Extracellular Nef protein targets CD4(+) T-lymphocytes for apoptosis by interacting with CXCR4 surface receptors. From Human immunodeficiency virus type 1 group M subtype B (isolate HXB2) (HIV-1).
   7052..7232    +  LTR            5' LTR (truncated): truncated 5' long terminal repeat (LTR) from HIV-1
   7264..7488    +  polyA_signal   bGH poly(A) signal: bovine growth hormone polyadenylation signal
   7492..7513    +  promoter       SV40 promoter (fragment): SV40 enhancer and early promoter
   7534..7962    +  rep_origin     f1 ori (sequence partly withheld): f1 bacteriophage origin of replication; arrow indicates direction of (+) strand synthesis
   7976..8305    +  promoter       SV40 promoter: SV40 enhancer and early promoter
   8353..8400    +  promoter       EM7 promoter: synthetic bacterial promoter&nbsp
   8419..8793    +  CDS            BleoR: antibiotic-binding protein; Sh ble from Streptoalloteichus hindustanus; confers resistance to bleomycin, phleomycin, and Zeocin™
   8803..8928    +  CDS            ble (fragment): BLE_KLEPN - Experimental evidence at protein level: Swiss-Prot protein existence level 1. Binding protein with a strong affinity to the bleomycin family of antibiotics. Binds to CL990; an antimitotic-antibiotic compound. From Klebsiella pneumoniae.
   8923..9044    +  polyA_signal   SV40 poly(A) signal: SV40 polyadenylation signal
   9115..9137    -  protein_bind   lac operator (fragment): The lac repressor binds to the lac operator to inhibit transcription in E. coli. This inhibition can be relieved by adding lactose or isopropyl-β-D-thiogalactopyranoside (IPTG). lac repressor encoded by lacI
   9141..9171    -  promoter       lac promoter: promoter for the E. coli lac operon
   9186..9207    -  protein_bind   CAP binding site: CAP binding activates transcription in the presence of cAMP. E. coli catabolite activator protein
   9220..9312    -  CDS            lacI (fragment): lac repressor; lacI; The lac repressor binds to the lac operator to inhibit transcription in E. coli. This inhibition can be relieved by adding lactose or isopropyl-β-D-thiogalactopyranoside (IPTG).
   9495..10083   -  rep_origin     ori: high-copy-number ColE1/pMB1/pBR322/pUC origin of replication
  10254..11114   -  CDS            AmpR: β-lactamase; bla; confers resistance to ampicillin, carbenicillin, and related antibiotics
  11115..11219   -  promoter       AmpR promoter: bla
>Addgene plasmid #140739 | FUG-T2A-H93R | addgene full sequence | sequence record 296111 | Addgene NGS Result
GTCGACGGATCGGGAGATCTCCCGATCCCCTATGGTGCACTCTCAGTACAATCTGCTCTGATGCCGCATA
GTTAAGCCAGTATCTGCTCCCTGCTTGTGTGTTGGAGGTCGCTGAGTAGTGCGCGAGCAAAATTTAAGCT
ACAACAAGGCAAGGCTTGACCGACAATTGCATGAAGAATCTGCTTAGGGTTAGGCGTTTTGCGCTGCTTC
GCGATGTACGGGCCAGATATACGCGTTGACATTGATTATTGACTAGTTATTAATAGTAATCAATTACGGG
GTCATTAGTTCATAGCCCATATATGGAGTTCCGCGTTACATAACTTACGGTAAATGGCCCGCCTGGCTGA
CCGCCCAACGACCCCCGCCCATTGACGTCAATAATGACGTATGTTCCCATAGTAACGCCAATAGGGACTT
TCCATTGACGTCAATGGGTGGAGTATTTACGGTAAACTGCCCACTTGGCAGTACATCAAGTGTATCATAT
GCCAAGTACGCCCCCTATTGACGTCAATGACGGTAAATGGCCCGCCTGGCATTATGCCCAGTACATGACC
TTATGGGACTTTCCTACTTGGCAGTACATCTACGTATTAGTCATCGCTATTACCATGGTGATGCGGTTTT
GGCAGTACATCAATGGGCGTGGATAGCGGTTTGACTCACGGGGATTTCCAAGTCTCCACCCCATTGACGT
CAATGGGAGTTTGTTTTGGCACCAAAATCAACGGGACTTTCCAAAATGTCGTAACAACTCCGCCCCATTG
ACGCAAATGGGCGGTAGGCGTGTACGGTGGGAGGTCTATATAAGCAGCGCGTTTTGCCTGTACTGGGTCT
CTCTGGTTAGACCAGATCTGAGCCTGGGAGCTCTCTGGCTAACTAGGGAACCCACTGCTTAAGCCTCAAT
AAAGCTTGCCTTGAGTGCTTCAAGTAGTGTGTGCCCGTCTGTTGTGTGACTCTGGTAACTAGAGATCCCT
CAGACCCTTTTAGTCAGTGTGGAAAATCTCTAGCAGTGGCGCCCGAACAGGGACTTGAAAGCGAAAGGGA
AACCAGAGGAGCTCTCTCGACGCAGGACTCGGCTTGCTGAAGCGCGCACGGCAAGAGGCGAGGGGCGGCG
ACTGGTGAGTACGCCAAAAATTTTGACTAGCGGAGGCTAGAAGGAGAGAGATGGGTGCGAGAGCGTCAGT
ATTAAGCGGGGGAGAATTAGATCGCGATGGGAAAAAATTCGGTTAAGGCCAGGGGGAAAGAAAAAATATA
AATTAAAACATATAGTATGGGCAAGCAGGGAGCTAGAACGATTCGCAGTTAATCCTGGCCTGTTAGAAAC
ATCAGAAGGCTGTAGACAAATACTGGGACAGCTACAACCATCCCTTCAGACAGGATCAGAAGAACTTAGA
TCATTATATAATACAGTAGCAACCCTCTATTGTGTGCATCAAAGGATAGAGATAAAAGACACCAAGGAAG
CTTTAGACAAGATAGAGGAAGAGCAAAACAAAAGTAAGACCACCGCACAGCAAGCGGCCGCTGATCTTCA
GACCTGGAGGAGGAGATATGAGGGACAATTGGAGAAGTGAATTATATAAATATAAAGTAGTAAAAATTGA
ACCATTAGGAGTAGCACCCACCAAGGCAAAGAGAAGAGTGGTGCAGAGAGAAAAAAGAGCAGTGGGAATA
GGAGCTTTGTTCCTTGGGTTCTTGGGAGCAGCAGGAAGCACTATGGGCGCAGCGTCAATGACGCTGACGG
TACAGGCCAGACAATTATTGTCTGGTATAGTGCAGCAGCAGAACAATTTGCTGAGGGCTATTGAGGCGCA
ACAGCATCTGTTGCAACTCACAGTCTGGGGCATCAAGCAGCTCCAGGCAAGAATCCTGGCTGTGGAAAGA
TACCTAAAGGATCAACAGCTCCTGGGGATTTGGGGTTGCTCTGGAAAACTCATTTGCACCACTGCTGTGC
CTTGGAATGCTAGTTGGAGTAATAAATCTCTGGAACAGATTTGGAATCACACGACCTGGATGGAGTGGGA
CAGAGAAATTAACAATTACACAAGCTTAATACACTCCTTAATTGAAGAATCGCAAAACCAGCAAGAAAAG
AATGAACAAGAATTATTGGAATTAGATAAATGGGCAAGTTTGTGGAATTGGTTTAACATAACAAATTGGC
TGTGGTATATAAAATTATTCATAATGATAGTAGGAGGCTTGGTAGGTTTAAGAATAGTTTTTGCTGTACT
TTCTATAGTGAATAGAGTTAGGCAGGGATATTCACCATTATCGTTTCAGACCCACCTCCCAACCCCGAGG
GGACCCGACAGGCCCGAAGGAATAGAAGAAGAAGGTGGAGAGAGAGACAGAGACAGATCCATTCGATTAG
TGAACGGATCGGCACTGCGTGCGCCAATTCTGCAGACAAATGGCAGTATTCATCCACAATTTTAAAAGAA
AAGGGGGGATTGGGGGGTACAGTGCAGGGGAAAGAATAGTAGACATAATAGCAACAGACATACAAACTAA
AGAATTACAAAAACAAATTACAAAAATTCAAAATTTTCGGGTTTATTACAGGGACAGCAGAGATCCAGTT
TGGTTAATCGCATGCTAGCTAGTTCGAACCTTAATTAACCCGTGTCGGCTCCAGATCTGGCCTCCGCGCC
GGGTTTTGGCGCCTCCCGCGGGCGCCCCCCTCCTCACGGCGAGCGCTGCCACGTCAGACGAAGGGCGCAG
CGAGCGTCCTGATCCTTCCGCCCGGACGCTCAGGACAGCGGCCCGCTGCTCATAAGACTCGGCCTTAGAA
CCCCAGTATCAGCAGAAGGACATTTTAGGACGGGACTTGGGTGACTCTAGGGCACTGGTTTTCTTTCCAG
AGAGCGGAACAGGCGAGGAAAAGTAGTCCCTTCTCGGCGATTCTGCGGAGGGATCTCCGTGGGGCGGTGA
ACGCCGATGATTATATAAGGACGCGCCGGGTGTGGCACAGCTAGTTCCGTCGCAGCCGGGATTTGGGTCG
CGGTTCTTGTTTGTGGATCGCTGTGATCGTCACTTGGTGAGTAGCGGGCTGCTGGGCTGGCCGGGGCTTT
CGTGGCCGCCGGGCCGCTCGGTGGGACGGAAGCGTGTGGAGAGACCGCCAAGGGCTGTAGTCTGGGTCCG
CGAGCAAGGTTGCCCTGAACTGGGGGTTGGGGGGAGCGCAGCAAAATGGCGGCTGTTCCCGAGTCTTGAA
TGGAAGACGCTTGTGAGGCGGGCTGTGAGGTCGTTGAAACAAGGTGGGGGGCATGGTGGGCGGCAAGAAC
CCAAGGTCTTGAGGCCTTCGCTAATGCGGGAAAGCTCTTATTCGGGTGAGATGGGCTGGGGCACCATCTG
GGGACCCTGACGTGAAGTTTGTCACTGACTGGAGAACTCGGTTTGTCGTCTGTTGCGGGGGCGGCAGTTA
TGGCGGTGCCGTTGGGCAGTGCACCCGTACCTTTGGGAGCGCGCGCCCTCGTCGTGTCGTGACGTCACCC
GTTCTGTTGGCTTATAATGCAGGGTGGGGCCACCTGCCGGTAGGTGTGCGGTAGGCTTTTCTCCGTCGCA
GGACGCAGGGTTCGGGCCTAGGGTAGGCTCTCCTGAATCGACAGGCGCCGGACCTCTGGTGAGGGGAGGG
ATAAGTGAGGCGTCAGTTTCTTTGGTCGGTTTTATGTACCTATCTTCTTAAGTAGCTGAAGCTCCGGTTT
TGAACTATGCGCTCGGGGTTGGCGAGTGTGTTTTGTGAAGTTTTTTAGGCACCTTTTGAAATGTAATCAT
TTGGGTCAATATGTAATTTTCAGTGTTAGACTAGTAAATTGTCCGCTAAATTCTGGCCGTTTTTGGCTTT
TTTGTTAGACGAAGCTTGGGCTGCAGGTCGACTCTAGAGGATCCCCGGGTACCGGTCGCCACCATGGTGA
GCAAGGGCGAGGAGCTGTTCACCGGGGTGGTGCCCATCCTGGTCGAGCTGGACGGCGACGTAAACGGCCA
CAAGTTCAGCGTGTCCGGCGAGGGCGAGGGCGATGCCACCTACGGCAAGCTGACCCTGAAGTTCATCTGC
ACCACCGGCAAGCTGCCCGTGCCCTGGCCCACCCTCGTGACCACCCTGACCTACGGCGTGCAGTGCTTCA
GCCGCTACCCCGACCACATGAAGCAGCACGACTTCTTCAAGTCCGCCATGCCCGAAGGCTACGTCCAGGA
GCGCACCATCTTCTTCAAGGACGACGGCAACTACAAGACCCGCGCCGAGGTGAAGTTCGAGGGCGACACC
CTGGTGAACCGCATCGAGCTGAAGGGCATCGACTTCAAGGAGGACGGCAACATCCTGGGGCACAAGCTGG
AGTACAACTACAACAGCCACAACGTCTATATCATGGCCGACAAGCAGAAGAACGGCATCAAGGTGAACTT
CAAGATCCGCCACAACATCGAGGACGGCAGCGTGCAGCTCGCCGACCACTACCAGCAGAACACCCCCATC
GGCGACGGCCCCGTGCTGCTGCCCGACAACCACTACCTGAGCACCCAGTCCGCCCTGAGCAAAGACCCCA
ACGAGAAGCGCGATCACATGGTCCTGCTGGAGTTCGTGACCGCCGCCGGGATCACTCTCGGCATGGACGA
GCTGTACAAGGAGGGCAGAGGAAGTCTTCTAACATGCGGTGACGTGGAGGAGAATCCCGGCCCTAAGTAC
AAGAAAGGATCCATGACAGCAATCATCAAAGAGATCGTTAGCAGAAACAAAAGGAGATATCAAGAGGATG
GATTCGACTTAGACTTGACCTATATTTATCCAAACATTATTGCTATGGGATTTCCTGCAGAAAGACTTGA
AGGCGTATACAGGAACAATATTGATGATGTAGTAAGGTTTTTGGATTCAAAGCATAAAAACCATTACAAG
ATATACAATCTTTGTGCTGAAAGACATTATGACACCGCCAAATTTAATTGCAGAGTTGCACAATATCCTT
TTGAAGACCGTAACCCACCACAGCTAGAACTTATCAAACCCTTTTGTGAAGATCTTGACCAATGGCTAAG
TGAAGATGACAATCATGTTGCAGCAATTCACTGTAAAGCTGGAAAGGGACGAACTGGTGTAATGATATGT
GCATATTTATTACATCGGGGCAAATTTTTAAAGGCACAAGAGGCCCTAGATTTCTATGGGGAAGTAAGGA
CCAGAGACAAAAAGGGAGTAACTATTCCCAGTCAGAGGCGCTATGTGTATTATTATAGCTACCTGTTAAA
GAATCATCTGGATTATAGACCAGTGGCACTGTTGTTTCACAAGATGATGTTTGAAACTATTCCAATGTTC
AGTGGCGGAACTTGCAATCCTCAGTTTGTGGTCTGCCAGCTAAAGGTCAAAATTTACTCGTCCAATTCAG
GACCCACACGACGGGAAGACAAGTTCATGTACTTTGAGTTCCCTCAGCCGTTACCTGTGTGTGGTGATAT
CAAAGTAGAGTTCTTCCACAAACAGAACAAGATGCTAAAAAAGGACAAAATGTTTCACTTTTGGGTAAAT
ACATTCTTCATACCAGGACCAGAGGAAACCTCAGAAAAAGTAGAAAATGGAAGTCTATGTGATCAAGAAA
TCGATAGCATTTGCAGTATAGAGCGTGCAGATAATGACAAGGAATATCTAGTACTTACTTTAACAAAAAA
TGATCTTGACAAAGCAAATAAAGACAAAGCCAACCGATACTTTTCTCCAAATTTTAAGGTGAAGCTGTAC
TTCACAAAAACAGTAGAGGAGCCGTCAAATCCAGAGGCTAGCAGTTCAACTTCTGTAACACCAGATGTTA
GTGACAATGAACCTGATCATTATAGATATTCTGACACCACTGACTCTGATCCAGAGAATGAACCTTTTGA
TGAAGATCAGCATACACAAATTACAAAAGTCTGAGAATTCGATATCAAGCTTATCGATAATCAACCTCTG
GATTACAAAATTTGTGAAAGATTGACTGGTATTCTTAACTATGTTGCTCCTTTTACGCTATGTGGATACG
CTGCTTTAATGCCTTTGTATCATGCTATTGCTTCCCGTATGGCTTTCATTTTCTCCTCCTTGTATAAATC
CTGGTTGCTGTCTCTTTATGAGGAGTTGTGGCCCGTTGTCAGGCAACGTGGCGTGGTGTGCACTGTGTTT
GCTGACGCAACCCCCACTGGTTGGGGCATTGCCACCACCTGTCAGCTCCTTTCCGGGACTTTCGCTTTCC
CCCTCCCTATTGCCACGGCGGAACTCATCGCCGCCTGCCTTGCCCGCTGCTGGACAGGGGCTCGGCTGTT
GGGCACTGACAATTCCGTGGTGTTGTCGGGGAAATCATCGTCCTTTCCTTGGCTGCTCGCCTGTGTTGCC
ACCTGGATTCTGCGCGGGACGTCCTTCTGCTACGTCCCTTCGGCCCTCAATCCAGCGGACCTTCCTTCCC
GCGGCCTGCTGCCGGCTCTGCGGCCTCTTCCGCGTCTTCGCCTTCGCCCTCAGACGAGTCGGATCTCCCT
TTGGGCCGCCTCCCCGCATCGATACCGTCGACCTCGAGACCTAGAAAAACATGGAGCAATCACAAGTAGC
AATACAGCAGCTACCAATGCTGATTGTGCCTGGCTAGAAGCACAAGAGGAGGAGGAGGTGGGTTTTCCAG
TCACACCTCAGGTACCTTTAAGACCAATGACTTACAAGGCAGCTGTAGATCTTAGCCACTTTTTAAAAGA
AAAGGGGGGACTGGAAGGGCTAATTCACTCCCAACGAAGACAAGATATCCTTGATCTGTGGATCTACCAC
ACACAAGGCTACTTCCCTGATTGGCAGAACTACACACCAGGGCCAGGGATCAGATATCCACTGACCTTTG
GATGGTGCTACAAGCTAGTACCAGTTGAGCAAGAGAAGGTAGAAGAAGCCAATGAAGGAGAGAACACCCG
CTTGTTACACCCTGTGAGCCTGCATGGGATGGATGACCCGGAGAGAGAAGTATTAGAGTGGAGGTTTGAC
AGCCGCCTAGCATTTCATCACATGGCCCGAGAGCTGCATCCGGACTGTACTGGGTCTCTCTGGTTAGACC
AGATCTGAGCCTGGGAGCTCTCTGGCTAACTAGGGAACCCACTGCTTAAGCCTCAATAAAGCTTGCCTTG
AGTGCTTCAAGTAGTGTGTGCCCGTCTGTTGTGTGACTCTGGTAACTAGAGATCCCTCAGACCCTTTTAG
TCAGTGTGGAAAATCTCTAGCAGGGCCCGTTTAAACCCGCTGATCAGCCTCGACTGTGCCTTCTAGTTGC
CAGCCATCTGTTGTTTGCCCCTCCCCCGTGCCTTCCTTGACCCTGGAAGGTGCCACTCCCACTGTCCTTT
CCTAATAAAATGAGGAAATTGCATCGCATTGTCTGAGTAGGTGTCATTCTATTCTGGGGGGTGGGGTGGG
GCAGGACAGCAAGGGGGAGGATTGGGAAGACAATAGCAGGCATGCTGGGGATGCGGTGGGCTCTATGGCT
TCTGAGGCGGAAAGAACCAGCTGGGGCTCTAGGGGGTATCCCC
[124 nt withheld, positions 7534-7657]
C
[91 nt withheld, positions 7659-7749]
A
[49 nt withheld, positions 7751-7799]
CCTTTGACGTTGGAGTCCACGTTCTTT
[37 nt withheld, positions 7827-7863]
ACCCTATCTCGGTCTATTCTTTTGATTTATAAGGGATTTTGCCGATTTCGGCCTATTGGTTAAAAAATGA
GCTGATTTAACAAAAATTTAACGCGAATTAATTCTGTGGAATGTGTGTCAGTTAGGGTGTGGAAAGTCCC
CAGGCTCCCCAGCAGGCAGAAGTATGCAAAGCATGCATCTCAATTAGTCAGCAACCAGGTGTGGAAAGTC
CCCAGGCTCCCCAGCAGGCAGAAGTATGCAAAGCATGCATCTCAATTAGTCAGCAACCATAGTCCCGCCC
CTAACTCCGCCCATCCCGCCCCTAACTCCGCCCAGTTCCGCCCATTCTCCGCCCCATGGCTGACTAATTT
TTTTTATTTATGCAGAGGCCGAGGCCGCCTCTGCCTCTGAGCTATTCCAGAAGTAGTGAGGAGGCTTTTT
TGGAGGCCTAGGCTTTTGCAAAAAGCTCCCGGGAGCTTGTATATCCATTTTCGGATCTGATCAGCACGTG
TTGACAATTAATCATCGGCATAGTATATCGGCATAGTATAATACGACAAGGTGAGGAACTAAACCATGGC
CAAGTTGACCAGTGCCGTTCCGGTGCTCACCGCGCGCGACGTCGCCGGAGCGGTCGAGTTCTGGACCGAC
CGGCTCGGGTTCTCCCGGGACTTCGTGGAGGACGACTTCGCCGGTGTGGTCCGGGACGACGTGACCCTGT
TCATCAGCGCGGTCCAGGACCAGGTGGTGCCGGACAACACCCTGGCCTGGGTGTGGGTGCGCGGCCTGGA
CGAGCTGTACGCCGAGTGGTCGGAGGTCGTGTCCACGAACTTCCGGGACGCCTCCGGGCCGGCCATGACC
GAGATCGGCGAGCAGCCGTGGGGGCGGGAGTTCGCCCTGCGCGACCCGGCCGGCAACTGCGTGCACTTCG
TGGCCGAGGAGCAGGACTGACACGTGCTACGAGATTTCGATTCCACCGCCGCCTTCTATGAAAGGTTGGG
CTTCGGAATCGTTTTCCGGGACGCCGGCTGGATGATCCTCCAGCGCGGGGATCTCATGCTGGAGTTCTTC
GCCCACCCCAACTTGTTTATTGCAGCTTATAATGGTTACAAATAAAGCAATAGCATCACAAATTTCACAA
ATAAAGCATTTTTTTCACTGCATTCTAGTTGTGGTTTGTCCAAACTCATCAATGTATCTTATCATGTCTG
TATACCGTCGACCTCTAGCTAGAGCTTGGCGTAATCATGGTCATAGCTGTTTCCTGTGTGAAATTGTTAT
CCGCTCACAATTCCACACAACATACGAGCCGGAAGCATAAAGTGTAAAGCCTGGGGTGCCTAATGAGTGA
GCTAACTCACATTAATTGCGTTGCGCTCACTGCCCGCTTTCCAGTCGGGAAACCTGTCGTGCCAGCTGCA
TTAATGAATCGGCCAACGCGCGGGGAGAGGCGGTTTGCGTATTGGGCGCTCTTCCGCTTCCTCGCTCACT
GACTCGCTGCGCTCGGTCGTTCGGCTGCGGCGAGCGGTATCAGCTCACTCAAAGGCGGTAATACGGTTAT
CCACAGAATCAGGGGATAACGCAGGAAAGAACATGTGAGCAAAAGGCCAGCAAAAGGCCAGGAACCGTAA
AAAGGCCGCGTTGCTGGCGTTTTTCCATAGGCTCCGCCCCCCTGACGAGCATCACAAAAATCGACGCTCA
AGTCAGAGGTGGCGAAACCCGACAGGACTATAAAGATACCAGGCGTTTCCCCCTGGAAGCTCCCTCGTGC
GCTCTCCTGTTCCGACCCTGCCGCTTACCGGATACCTGTCCGCCTTTCTCCCTTCGGGAAGCGTGGCGCT
TTCTCATAGCTCACGCTGTAGGTATCTCAGTTCGGTGTAGGTCGTTCGCTCCAAGCTGGGCTGTGTGCAC
GAACCCCCCGTTCAGCCCGACCGCTGCGCCTTATCCGGTAACTATCGTCTTGAGTCCAACCCGGTAAGAC
ACGACTTATCGCCACTGGCAGCAGCCACTGGTAACAGGATTAGCAGAGCGAGGTATGTAGGCGGTGCTAC
AGAGTTCTTGAAGTGGTGGCCTAACTACGGCTACACTAGAAGAACAGTATTTGGTATCTGCGCTCTGCTG
AAGCCAGTTACCTTCGGAAAAAGAGTTGGTAGCTCTTGATCCGGCAAACAAACCACCGCTGGTAGCGGTG
GTTTTTTTGTTTGCAAGCAGCAGATTACGCGCAGAAAAAAAGGATCTCAAGAAGATCCTTTGATCTTTTC
TACGGGGTCTGACGCTCAGTGGAACGAAAACTCACGTTAAGGGATTTTGGTCATGAGATTATCAAAAAGG
ATCTTCACCTAGATCCTTTTAAATTAAAAATGAAGTTTTAAATCAATCTAAAGTATATATGAGTAAACTT
GGTCTGACAGTTACCAATGCTTAATCAGTGAGGCACCTATCTCAGCGATCTGTCTATTTCGTTCATCCAT
AGTTGCCTGACTCCCCGTCGTGTAGATAACTACGATACGGGAGGGCTTACCATCTGGCCCCAGTGCTGCA
ATGATACCGCGAGACCCACGCTCACCGGCTCCAGATTTATCAGCAATAAACCAGCCAGCCGGAAGGGCCG
AGCGCAGAAGTGGTCCTGCAACTTTATCCGCCTCCATCCAGTCTATTAATTGTTGCCGGGAAGCTAGAGT
AAGTAGTTCGCCAGTTAATAGTTTGCGCAACGTTGTTGCCATTGCTACAGGCATCGTGGTGTCACGCTCG
TCGTTTGGTATGGCTTCATTCAGCTCCGGTTCCCAACGATCAAGGCGAGTTACATGATCCCCCATGTTGT
GCAAAAAAGCGGTTAGCTCCTTCGGTCCTCCGATCGTTGTCAGAAGTAAGTTGGCCGCAGTGTTATCACT
CATGGTTATGGCAGCACTGCATAATTCTCTTACTGTCATGCCATCCGTAAGATGCTTTTCTGTGACTGGT
GAGTACTCAACCAAGTCATTCTGAGAATAGTGTATGCGGCGACCGAGTTGCTCTTGCCCGGCGTCAATAC
GGGATAATACCGCGCCACATAGCAGAACTTTAAAAGTGCTCATCATTGGAAAACGTTCTTCGGGGCGAAA
ACTCTCAAGGATCTTACCGCTGTTGAGATCCAGTTCGATGTAACCCACTCGTGCACCCAACTGATCTTCA
GCATCTTTTACTTTCACCAGCGTTTCTGGGTGAGCAAAAACAGGAAGGCAAAATGCCGCAAAAAAGGGAA
TAAGGGCGACACGGAAATGTTGAATACTCATACTCTTCCTTTTTCAATATTATTGAAGCATTTATCAGGG
TTATTGTCTCATGAGCGGATACATATTTGAATGTATTTAGAAAAATAAACAAATAGGGGTTCCGCGCACA
TTTCCCCGAAAAGTGCCACCTGAC
